Addgene plasmid #74452: Aiolos in Artichoke
Purpose: Monitor post-translational degradation of Aiolos (Lentiviral, SFFV.Aiolos-17AARigidLinker-EGFP.IRES.mCherry.cppt.EF1a.PuroR)
Depositing lab: Benjamin Ebert. Depositing organization: Broad Institute.
Backbone
  Vector backbone: Lentiviral
  Backbone manufacturer: Genetic Perturbations Platform, Broad Institute
  Backbone size w/o insert (bp): 10553
  Total vector size (bp): 12077
  Vector type: Lentiviral
  Selectable markers: Puromycin
Growth in bacteria
  Bacterial resistance: Ampicillin, 100 μg/mL
  Growth temperature: 37°C
  Growth strain: NEB Stable
  Copy number: Unknown
Gene/Insert
  Gene/Insert name: Aiolos (IKZF3)
  Species: H. sapiens (human)
  Insert size (bp): 1524
  Entrez Gene: IKZF3 (a.k.a. AIO, AIOLOS, IMD84, ZNFN1A3)
  Tag / fusion protein: EGFP (C terminal on backbone)
  Cloning method: Unknown
  Sequencing primers: 5′ SFFVpro-F; 3′ EGFP-N
Terms and licenses: Academic/Nonprofit Terms; Industry Terms: Not Available to Industry
How to cite: Aiolos in Artichoke was a gift from Benjamin Ebert (Addgene plasmid # 74452 ; http://n2t.net/addgene:74452 ; RRID:Addgene_74452)
