[The description below was written by a language model from this plasmid's Addgene catalogue record and pLannotate feature annotations shown in this document.]
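Description:
Aiolos in Artichoke is a 12.1 kb lentiviral reporter plasmid designed to monitor post-translational degradation of the human lymphoid transcription factor Aiolos (IKZF3). It is built on a lentiviral backbone from a genetic perturbation platform. In E. coli it replicates from a high-copy ColE1/pUC-type origin and is selected with ampicillin (AmpR); an f1 origin and remnants of a pBluescript-type cloning region (lac promoter/operator, T3 and T7 promoters, a lacZα fragment) are also annotated. The viral framework has an RSV promoter driving a truncated HIV-1 5' LTR, the Ψ packaging signal with a gag fragment, the RRE, cPPT/CTS, WPRE and a self-inactivating ΔU3 3' LTR, followed by an SV40 poly(A) signal and SV40 origin. The chimeric RSV–LTR and the deleted U3 are typical of third-generation designs, in which packaging functions are supplied in trans.

The payload consists of two expression units. An SFFV promoter drives the roughly 1.5 kb IKZF3 coding sequence fused at its C terminus, through a 17-amino-acid rigid linker, to EGFP. This is followed by an EMCV IRES and mCherry. Because both fluorescent proteins are translated from the same transcript, mCherry serves as an internal control for transduction and transcription. A drop in the EGFP-to-mCherry ratio therefore reports loss of the Aiolos fusion protein rather than a change in expression. Downstream of the cPPT, an EF-1α core promoter with its intron A drives puromycin N-acetyltransferase, which allows selection of stably transduced mammalian cells. The record does not specify which stimuli or cell types were intended. The design suits flow-cytometry or imaging assays that measure Aiolos stability under different treatments or genetic perturbations.
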