Features (pLannotate 1.2.2; 34 found; start..end, strand, type, name):
      1..43      +  rep_origin     RSF ori (fragment): Plasmids containing the RSF 1030 origin of replication can be propagated in E. coli cells that contain additional plasmids with compatible origins.
     45..137     +  CDS            lacI (fragment): lac repressor; lacI; The lac repressor binds to the lac operator to inhibit transcription in E. coli. This inhibition can be relieved by adding lactose or isopropyl-β-D-thiogalactopyranoside (IPTG).
    150..171     +  protein_bind   CAP binding site: CAP binding activates transcription in the presence of cAMP. E. coli catabolite activator protein
    186..216     +  promoter       lac promoter: promoter for the E. coli lac operon
    220..242     +  protein_bind   lac operator (fragment): The lac repressor binds to the lac operator to inhibit transcription in E. coli. This inhibition can be relieved by adding lactose or isopropyl-β-D-thiogalactopyranoside (IPTG). lac repressor encoded by lacI
    285..303     +  promoter       T3 promoter: promoter for bacteriophage T3 RNA polymerase
    331..557     +  promoter       RSV promoter: Rous sarcoma virus enhancer/promoter
    558..738     +  LTR            5' LTR (truncated): truncated 5' long terminal repeat (LTR) from HIV-1
    785..910     +  misc_feature   HIV-1 Ψ: packaging signal of human immunodeficiency virus type 1
    894..1257    +  CDS            HIV-1 gag (fragment): gag protein from human immunodeficiency virus 1; gag
   1403..1636    +  misc_feature   RRE: The Rev response element (RRE) of HIV-1 allows for Rev-dependent mRNA export from the nucleus to the cytoplasm.
   2013..2039    +  CDS            Rev (fragment): human immunodeficiency virus 1 (HIV-1) Rev protein; rev; enhances nuclear export of unspliced and incompletely spliced viral mRNAs
   2067..2468    +  promoter       SFFV promoter: spleen focus-forming virus long terminal repeat (LTR) promoter
   2478..2501    +  misc_feature   MCS (fragment): pBluescript multiple cloning site
   2517..4043    +  CDS            IKZF3: IKZF3_HUMAN - Also known as ZNFN1A3. Experimental evidence at protein level: Swiss-Prot protein existence level 1. Transcription factor that plays an important role in the regulation of lymphocyte differentiation. Plays an essential role in regulation of B-cell differentiation, proliferation and maturation to an effector state. Involved in regulating BCL2 expression and controlling apoptosis in T-cells in an IL2-dependent manner. From Homo sapiens (Human).
   4095..4811    +  CDS            EGFP: the original enhanced GFP (Yang et al., 1996) mammalian codon-optimized
   4835..5421    +  misc_feature   IRES2: internal ribosome entry site (IRES) of the encephalomyocarditis virus (EMCV)
   5437..6144    +  CDS            mCherry: mCherry is a basic (constitutively fluorescent) red fluorescent protein published in 2004, derived from Discosoma sp.. It is reported to be a very rapidly-maturing monomer with low acid sensitivity.
   6203..6320    +  misc_feature   cPPT/CTS: central polypurine tract and central termination sequence of HIV-1
   6381..6447    +  CDS            small t antigen (fragment): SV40 (simian virus 40) small t antigen
   6473..6684    +  promoter       EF-1α core promoter: core promoter for human elongation factor EF-1α
   6685..7623    +  intron         EF-1α intron A: intron upstream of the start codon of human EF-1α
   7645..8244    +  CDS            PuroR (fragment): puromycin N-acetyltransferase; pac from Streptomyces; confers resistance to puromycin
   8260..8848    +  misc_feature   WPRE: woodchuck hepatitis virus posttranscriptional regulatory element
   8899..8918    +  misc_feature   cPPT/CTS (fragment): central polypurine tract and central termination sequence of HIV-1
   8920..9153    +  LTR            3' LTR (ΔU3): self-inactivating 3' long terminal repeat (LTR) from HIV-1
   9231..9352    +  polyA_signal   SV40 poly(A) signal: SV40 polyadenylation signal
   9392..9527    +  rep_origin     SV40 ori: SV40 origin of replication
   9548..9566    -  promoter       T7 promoter: promoter for bacteriophage T7 RNA polymerase
   9574..9729    +  CDS            lacZα (fragment): LacZα fragment of β-galactosidase; lacZ fragment
   9734..10162   +  rep_origin     f1 ori (sequence partly withheld): f1 bacteriophage origin of replication; arrow indicates direction of (+) strand synthesis
  10215..10319   +  promoter       AmpR promoter: bla
  10320..11180   +  CDS            AmpR: β-lactamase; bla; confers resistance to ampicillin, carbenicillin, and related antibiotics
  11351..11939   +  rep_origin     ori: high-copy-number ColE1/pMB1/pBR322/pUC origin of replication
>Addgene plasmid #74452 | Aiolos in Artichoke | depositor full sequence | sequence record 140673 | Aiolos in Artichoke sequence 12077 bps
CGAACGACCGAGCGCAGCGAGTCAGTGAGCGAGGAAGCGGAAGAGCGCCCAATACGCAAACCGCCTCTCC
CCGCGCGTTGGCCGATTCATTAATGCAGCTGGCACGACAGGTTTCCCGACTGGAAAGCGGGCAGTGAGCG
CAACGCAATTAATGTGAGTTAGCTCACTCATTAGGCACCCCAGGCTTTACACTTTATGCTTCCGGCTCGT
ATGTTGTGTGGAATTGTGAGCGGATAACAATTTCACACAGGAAACAGCTATGACCATGATTACGCCAAGC
GCGCAATTAACCCTCACTAAAGGGAACAAAAGCTGGAGCTGCAAGCTTAATGTAGTCTTATGCAATACTC
TTGTAGTCTTGCAACATGGTAACGATGAGTTAGCAACATGCCTTACAAGGAGAGAAAAAGCACCGTGCAT
GCCGATTGGTGGAAGTAAGGTGGTACGATCGTGCCTTATTAGGAAGGCAACAGACGGGTCTGACATGGAT
TGGACGAACCACTGAATTGCCGCATTGCAGAGATATTGTATTTAAGTGCCTAGCTCGATACATAAACGGG
TCTCTCTGGTTAGACCAGATCTGAGCCTGGGAGCTCTCTGGCTAACTAGGGAACCCACTGCTTAAGCCTC
AATAAAGCTTGCCTTGAGTGCTTCAAGTAGTGTGTGCCCGTCTGTTGTGTGACTCTGGTAACTAGAGATC
CCTCAGACCCTTTTAGTCAGTGTGGAAAATCTCTAGCAGTGGCGCCCGAACAGGGACTTGAAAGCGAAAG
GGAAACCAGAGGAGCTCTCTCGACGCAGGACTCGGCTTGCTGAAGCGCGCACGGCAAGAGGCGAGGGGCG
GCGACTGGTGAGTACGCCAAAAATTTTGACTAGCGGAGGCTAGAAGGAGAGAGATGGGTGCGAGAGCGTC
AGTATTAAGCGGGGGAGAATTAGATCGCGATGGGAAAAAATTCGGTTAAGGCCAGGGGGAAAGAAAAAAT
ATAAATTAAAACATATAGTATGGGCAAGCAGGGAGCTAGAACGATTCGCAGTTAATCCTGGCCTGTTAGA
AACATCAGAAGGCTGTAGACAAATACTGGGACAGCTACAACCATCCCTTCAGACAGGATCAGAAGAACTT
AGATCATTATATAATACAGTAGCAACCCTCTATTGTGTGCATCAAAGGATAGAGATAAAAGACACCAAGG
AAGCTTTAGACAAGATAGAGGAAGAGCAAAACAAAAGTAAGACCACCGCACAGCAAGCGGCCGCTGATCT
TCAGACCTGGAGGAGGAGATATGAGGGACAATTGGAGAAGTGAATTATATAAATATAAAGTAGTAAAAAT
TGAACCATTAGGAGTAGCACCCACCAAGGCAAAGAGAAGAGTGGTGCAGAGAGAAAAAAGAGCAGTGGGA
ATAGGAGCTTTGTTCCTTGGGTTCTTGGGAGCAGCAGGAAGCACTATGGGCGCAGCGTCAATGACGCTGA
CGGTACAGGCCAGACAATTATTGTCTGGTATAGTGCAGCAGCAGAACAATTTGCTGAGGGCTATTGAGGC
GCAACAGCATCTGTTGCAACTCACAGTCTGGGGCATCAAGCAGCTCCAGGCAAGAATCCTGGCTGTGGAA
AGATACCTAAAGGATCAACAGCTCCTGGGGATTTGGGGTTGCTCTGGAAAACTCATTTGCACCACTGCTG
TGCCTTGGAATGCTAGTTGGAGTAATAAATCTCTGGAACAGATTTGGAATCACACGACCTGGATGGAGTG
GGACAGAGAAATTAACAATTACACAAGCTTAATACACTCCTTAATTGAAGAATCGCAAAACCAGCAAGAA
AAGAATGAACAAGAATTATTGGAATTAGATAAATGGGCAAGTTTGTGGAATTGGTTTAACATAACAAATT
GGCTGTGGTATATAAAATTATTCATAATGATAGTAGGAGGCTTGGTAGGTTTAAGAATAGTTTTTGCTGT
ACTTTCTATAGTGAATAGAGTTAGGCAGGGATATTCACCATTATCGTTTCAGACCCACCTCCCAACCCCG
AGGGGACCCTATTCCAGCACATATGAGCTAGCTGCAGTAACGCCATTTTGCAAGGCATGGAAAAATACCA
AACCAAGAATAGAGAAGTTCAGATCAAGGGCGGGTACATGAAAATAGCTAACGTTGGGCCAAACAGGATA
TCTGCGGTGAGCAGTTTCGGCCCCGGCCCGGGGCCAAGAACAGATGGTCACCGCAGTTTCGGCCCCGGCC
CGAGGCCAAGAACAGATGGTCCCCAGATATGGCCCAACCCTCAGCAGTTTCTTAAGACCCATCAGATGTT
TCCAGGCTCCCCCAAGGACCTGAAATGACCCTGCGCCTTATTTGAATTAACCAATCAGCCTGCTTCTCGC
TTCTGTTCGCGCGCTTCTGCTTCCCGAGCTCTATAAAAGAGCTCACAACCCCTCACTCGGCGCGCCAGTC
CTCCGACAGACTGAGTCGGCCGGTCGAATCAAGCTTATCGATACCGTCGACTCCGGAATAGCCACCATGG
AAGATATACAAACAAATGCGGAACTGAAAAGCACTCAGGAGCAGTCTGTGCCCGCAGAAAGTGCAGCGGT
TTTGAATGACTACAGTTTAACCAAATCTCATGAAATGGAAAATGTGGACAGTGGAGAAGGCCCAGCCAAT
GAAGATGAAGACATAGGAGATGATTCAATGAAAGTGAAAGATGAATACAGTGAAAGAGATGAGAATGTTT
TAAAGTCAGAACCCATGGGAAATGCAGAAGAGCCTGAAATCCCTTACAGCTATTCAAGAGAATATAATGA
ATATGAAAACATTAAGTTGGAGAGACATGTTGTCTCATTCGATAGTAGCAGGCCAACCAGTGGAAAGATG
AACTGCGATGTGTGTGGATTATCCTGCATCAGCTTCAATGTCTTAATGGTTCATAAGCGAAGCCATACTG
GTGAACGCCCATTCCAGTGTAATCAGTGTGGGGCATCTTTTACTCAGAAAGGTAACCTCCTCCGCCACAT
TAAACTGCACACAGGGGAAAAACCTTTTAAGTGTCACCTCTGCAACTATGCATGCCAAAGAAGAGATGCG
CTCACGGGGCATCTTAGGACACATTCTGTGGAGAAACCCTACAAATGTGAGTTTTGTGGAAGGAGTTACA
AGCAGAGAAGTTCCCTTGAGGAGCACAAGGAGCGCTGCCGTACATTTCTTCAGAGCACTGACCCAGGGGA
CACTGCAAGTGCGGAGGCAAGACACATCAAAGCAGAGATGGGAAGTGAAAGAGCTCTCGTACTGGACAGA
TTAGCAAGCAATGTGGCAAAACGAAAAAGCTCAATGCCTCAGAAATTCATTGGTGAGAAGCGCCACTGCT
TTGATGTCAACTATAATTCAAGTTACATGTATGAGAAAGAGAGTGAGCTCATACAGACCCGCATGATGGA
CCAAGCCATCAATAACGCCATCAGCTATCTTGGCGCCGAAGCCCTGCGCCCCTTGGTCCAGACACCGCCT
GCTCCCACCTCGGAGATGGTTCCAGTTATCAGCAGCATGTATCCCATAGCCCTCACCCGGGCTGAGATGT
CAAACGGTGCCCCTCAAGAGCTGGAAAAGAAAAGCATCCACCTTCCAGAGAAGAGCGTGCCTTCTGAGAG
AGGCCTCTCTCCCAACAATAGTGGCCACGACTCCACGGACACTGACAGCAACCATGAAGAACGCCAGAAT
CACATCTATCAGCAAAATCACATGGTCCTGTCTCGGGCCCGCAATGGGATGCCACTTCTGAAGGAGGTTC
CCCGCTCTTACGAACTCCTCAAGCCCCCGCCCATCTGCCCAAGAGACTCCGTCAAAGTGATCAACAAGGA
AGGGGAGGTGATGGATGTGTATCGGTGTGACCACTGCCGCGTCCTCTTCCTGGACTATGTGATGTTCACG
ATTCACATGGGCTGCCACGGCTTCCGTGACCCTTTCGAGTGTAACATGTGTGGATATCGAAGCCATGATC
GGTATGAGTTCTCGTCGCACATAGCCAGAGGAGAACACAGAGCCCTGCTGAAGGCTGAAGCTGCTGCAAA
GGAAGCTGCAGCTAAGGAGGCTGCAGCTAAGGCTGTGAGCAAGGGCGAGGAGCTGTTCACCGGGGTGGTG
CCCATCCTGGTCGAGCTGGACGGCGACGTAAACGGCCACAAGTTCAGCGTGTCCGGCGAGGGCGAGGGCG
ATGCCACCTACGGCAAGCTGACCCTGAAGTTCATCTGCACCACCGGCAAGCTGCCCGTGCCCTGGCCCAC
CCTCGTGACCACCCTGACCTACGGCGTGCAGTGCTTCAGCCGCTACCCCGACCACATGAAGCAGCACGAC
TTCTTCAAGTCCGCCATGCCCGAAGGCTACGTCCAGGAGCGCACCATCTTCTTCAAGGACGACGGCAACT
ACAAGACCCGCGCCGAGGTGAAGTTCGAGGGCGACACCCTGGTGAACCGCATCGAGCTGAAGGGCATCGA
CTTCAAGGAGGACGGCAACATCCTGGGGCACAAGCTGGAGTACAACTACAACAGCCACAACGTCTATATC
ATGGCCGACAAGCAGAAGAACGGCATCAAGGTGAACTTCAAGATCCGCCACAACATCGAGGACGGCAGCG
TGCAGCTCGCCGACCACTACCAGCAGAACACCCCCATCGGCGACGGCCCCGTGCTGCTGCCCGACAACCA
CTACCTGAGCACCCAGTCCGCCCTGAGCAAAGACCCCAACGAGAAGCGCGATCACATGGTCCTGCTGGAG
TTCGTGACCGCCGCCGGGATCACTCTCGGCATGGACGAGCTGTACAAGTAAATGCATGAGTAACTGAGGA
TCCGCCCCTCTCCCTCCCCCCCCCCTAACGTTACTGGCCGAAGCCGCTTGGAATAAGGCCGGTGTGCGTT
TGTCTATATGTTATTTTCCACCATATTGCCGTCTTTTGGCAATGTGAGGGCCCGGAAACCTGGCCCTGTC
TTCTTGACGAGCATTCCTAGGGGTCTTTCCCCTCTCGCCAAAGGAATGCAAGGTCTGTTGAATGTCGTGA
AGGAAGCAGTTCCTCTGGAAGCTTCTTGAAGACAAACAACGTCTGTAGCGACCCTTTGCAGGCAGCGGAA
CCCCCCACCTGGCGACAGGTGCCTCTGCGGCCAAAAGCCACGTGTATAAGATACACCTGCAAAGGCGGCA
CAACCCCAGTGCCACGTTGTGAGTTGGATAGTTGTGGAAAGAGTCAAATGGCTCTCCTCAAGCGTATTCA
ACAAGGGGCTGAAGGATGCCCAGAAGGTACCCCATTGTATGGGATCTGATCTGGGGCCTCGGTACACATG
CTTTACATGTGTTTAGTCGAGGTTAAAAAAACGTCTAGGCCCCCCGAACCACGGGGACGTGGTTTTCCTT
TGAAAAACACGATGATAATATGGCCACAACCCTGGAATTCGCCACCATGGTGAGCAAGGGCGAGGAGGAT
AACATGGCCATCATCAAGGAGTTCATGCGCTTCAAGGTGCACATGGAGGGCTCCGTGAACGGCCACGAGT
TCGAGATCGAGGGCGAGGGCGAGGGCCGCCCCTACGAGGGCACCCAGACCGCCAAGCTGAAGGTGACCAA
GGGTGGCCCCCTGCCCTTCGCCTGGGACATCCTGTCCCCTCAGTTCATGTACGGCTCCAAGGCCTACGTG
AAGCACCCCGCCGACATCCCCGACTACTTGAAGCTGTCCTTCCCCGAGGGCTTCAAGTGGGAGCGCGTGA
TGAACTTCGAGGACGGCGGCGTGGTGACCGTGACCCAGGACTCCTCCCTGCAGGACGGCGAGTTCATCTA
CAAGGTGAAGCTGCGCGGCACCAACTTCCCCTCCGACGGCCCCGTAATGCAGAAGAAGACCATGGGCTGG
GAGGCCTCCTCCGAGCGGATGTACCCCGAGGACGGCGCCCTGAAGGGCGAGATCAAGCAGAGGCTGAAGC
TGAAGGACGGCGGCCACTACGACGCTGAGGTCAAGACCACCTACAAGGCCAAGAAGCCCGTGCAGCTGCC
CGGCGCCTACAACGTCAACATCAAGTTGGACATCACCTCCCACAACGAGGACTACACCATCGTGGAACAG
TACGAACGCGCCGAGGGCCGCCACTCCACCGGCGGCATGGACGAGCTGTACAAGTAAACTAGTAAGCTTG
GCGTAACTAGATCTTGAGACAAATGGCAGTATTCATCCACAATTTTAAAAGAAAAGGGGGGATTGGGGGG
TACAGTGCAGGGGAAAGAATAGTAGACATAATAGCAACAGACATACAAACTAAAGAATTACAAAAACAAA
TTACAAAAATTCAAAATTTTCGGGTTTATTACAGGGACAGCAGAGATCCACTTTGGGCTCGAGGGGGCCC
GGGTGCAAAGATGGATAAAGTTTTAAACAGAGAGGAATCTTTGCAGCTAATGGACCTTCTAGGTCTTGAA
AGGAGTGGGAATTGGCTCCGGTGCCCGTCAGTGGGCAGAGCGCACATCGCCCACAGTCCCCGAGAAGTTG
GGGGGAGGGGTCGGCAATTGATCCGGTGCCTAGAGAAGGTGGCGCGGGGTAAACTGGGAAAGTGATGTCG
TGTACTGGCTCCGCCTTTTTCCCGAGGGTGGGGGAGAACCGTATATAAGTGCAGTAGTCGCCGTGAACGT
TCTTTTTCGCAACGGGTTTGCCGCCAGAACACAGGTAAGTGCCGTGTGTGGTTCCCGCGGGCCTGGCCTC
TTTACGGGTTATGGCCCTTGCGTGCCTTGAATTACTTCCACCTGGCTGCAGTACGTGATTCTTGATCCCG
AGCTTCGGGTTGGAAGTGGGTGGGAGAGTTCGAGGCCTTGCGCTTAAGGAGCCCCTTCGCCTCGTGCTTG
AGTTGAGGCCTGGCCTGGGCGCTGGGGCCGCCGCGTGCGAATCTGGTGGCACCTTCGCGCCTGTCTCGCT
GCTTTCGATAAGTCTCTAGCCATTTAAAATTTTTGATGACCTGCTGCGACGCTTTTTTTCTGGCAAGATA
GTCTTGTAAATGCGGGCCAAGATCTGCACACTGGTATTTCGGTTTTTGGGGCCGCGGGCGGCGACGGGGC
CCGTGCGTCCCAGCGCACATGTTCGGCGAGGCGGGGCCTGCGAGCGCGGCCACCGAGAATCGGACGGGGG
TAGTCTCAAGCTGGCCGGCCTGCTCTGGTGCCTGGCCTCGCGCCGCCGTGTATCGCCCCGCCCTGGGCGG
CAAGGCTGGCCCGGTCGGCACCAGTTGCGTGAGCGGAAAGATGGCCGCTTCCCGGCCCTGCTGCAGGGAG
CTCAAAATGGAGGACGCGGCGCTCGGGAGAGCGGGCGGGTGAGTCACCCACACAAAGGAAAAGGGCCTTT
CCGTCCTCAGCCGTCGCTTCATGTGACTCCACGGAGTACCGGGCGCCGTCCAGGCACCTCGATTAGTTCT
CGAGCTTTTGGAGTACGTCGTCTTTAGGTTGGGGGGAGGGGTTTTATGCGATGGAGTTTCCCCACACTGA
GTGGGTGGAGACTGAAGTTAGGCCAGCTTGGCACTTGATGTAATTCTCCTTGGAATTTGCCCTTTTTGAG
TTTGGATCTTGGTTCATTCTCAAGCCTCAGACAGTGGTTCAAAGTTTTTTTCTTCCATTTCAGGTGTCGT
GACGTACGGCCACCATGACCGAGTACAAGCCCACGGTGCGCCTCGCCACCCGCGACGACGTCCCCAGGGC
CGTACGCACCCTCGCCGCCGCGTTCGCCGACTACCCCGCCACGCGCCACACCGTCGATCCGGACCGCCAC
ATCGAGCGGGTCACCGAGCTGCAAGAACTCTTCCTCACGCGCGTCGGGCTCGACATCGGCAAGGTGTGGG
TCGCGGACGACGGCGCCGCCGTGGCGGTCTGGACCACGCCGGAGAGCGTCGAAGCGGGGGCGGTGTTCGC
CGAGATCGGCCCGCGCATGGCCGAGTTGAGCGGTTCCCGGCTGGCCGCGCAGCAACAGATGGAAGGCCTC
CTGGCGCCGCACCGGCCCAAGGAGCCCGCGTGGTTCCTGGCCACCGTCGGAGTCTCGCCCGACCACCAGG
GCAAGGGTCTGGGCAGCGCCGTCGTGCTCCCCGGAGTGGAGGCGGCCGAGCGCGCCGGGGTGCCCGCCTT
CCTGGAGACCTCCGCGCCCCGCAACCTCCCCTTCTACGAGCGGCTCGGCTTCACCGTCACCGCCGACGTC
GAGGTGCCCGAAGGACCGCGCACCTGGTGCATGACCCGCAAGCCCGGTGCCTGAACGCGTTAAGTCGACA
ATCAACCTCTGGATTACAAAATTTGTGAAAGATTGACTGGTATTCTTAACTATGTTGCTCCTTTTACGCT
ATGTGGATACGCTGCTTTAATGCCTTTGTATCATGCTATTGCTTCCCGTATGGCTTTCATTTTCTCCTCC
TTGTATAAATCCTGGTTGCTGTCTCTTTATGAGGAGTTGTGGCCCGTTGTCAGGCAACGTGGCGTGGTGT
GCACTGTGTTTGCTGACGCAACCCCCACTGGTTGGGGCATTGCCACCACCTGTCAGCTCCTTTCCGGGAC
TTTCGCTTTCCCCCTCCCTATTGCCACGGCGGAACTCATCGCCGCCTGCCTTGCCCGCTGCTGGACAGGG
GCTCGGCTGTTGGGCACTGACAATTCCGTGGTGTTGTCGGGGAAATCATCGTCCTTTCCTTGGCTGCTCG
CCTGTGTTGCCACCTGGATTCTGCGCGGGACGTCCTTCTGCTACGTCCCTTCGGCCCTCAATCCAGCGGA
CCTTCCTTCCCGCGGCCTGCTGCCGGCTCTGCGGCCTCTTCCGCGTCTTCGCCTTCGCCCTCAGACGAGT
CGGATCTCCCTTTGGGCCGCCTCCCCGCGTCGACTTTAAGACCAATGACTTACAAGGCAGCTGTAGATCT
TAGCCACTTTTTAAAAGAAAAGGGGGGACTGGAAGGGCTAATTCACTCCCAACGAAGACAAGATCTGCTT
TTTGCTTGTACTGGGTCTCTCTGGTTAGACCAGATCTGAGCCTGGGAGCTCTCTGGCTAACTAGGGAACC
CACTGCTTAAGCCTCAATAAAGCTTGCCTTGAGTGCTTCAAGTAGTGTGTGCCCGTCTGTTGTGTGACTC
TGGTAACTAGAGATCCCTCAGACCCTTTTAGTCAGTGTGGAAAATCTCTAGCAGTACGTATAGTAGTTCA
TGTCATCTTATTATTCAGTATTTATAACTTGCAAAGAAATGAATATCAGAGAGTGAGAGGAACTTGTTTA
TTGCAGCTTATAATGGTTACAAATAAAGCAATAGCATCACAAATTTCACAAATAAAGCATTTTTTTCACT
GCATTCTAGTTGTGGTTTGTCCAAACTCATCAATGTATCTTATCATGTCTGGCTCTAGCTATCCCGCCCC
TAACTCCGCCCATCCCGCCCCTAACTCCGCCCAGTTCCGCCCATTCTCCGCCCCATGGCTGACTAATTTT
TTTTATTTATGCAGAGGCCGAGGCCGCCTCGGCCTCTGAGCTATTCCAGAAGTAGTGAGGAGGCTTTTTT
GGAGGCCTAGGGACGTACCCAATTCGCCCTATAGTGAGTCGTATTACGCGCGCTCACTGGCCGTCGTTTT
ACAACGTCGTGACTGGGAAAACCCTGGCGTTACCCAACTTAATCGCCTTGCAGCACATCCCCCTTTCGCC
AGCTGGCGTAATAGCGAAGAGGCCCGCACCGATCGCCCTTCCCAACAGTTGCGCAGCCTGAATGGCGAAT
GGG
[124 nt withheld, positions 9734-9857]
C
[91 nt withheld, positions 9859-9949]
A
[49 nt withheld, positions 9951-9999]
CCTTTGACGTTGGAGTCCACGTTCTTT
[37 nt withheld, positions 10027-10063]
ACCCTATCTCGGTCTATTCTTTTGATTTATAAGGGATTTTGCCGATTTCGGCCTATTGGTTAAAAAATGA
GCTGATTTAACAAAAATTTAACGCGAATTTTAACAAAATATTAACGCTTACAATTTAGGTGGCACTTTTC
GGGGAAATGTGCGCGGAACCCCTATTTGTTTATTTTTCTAAATACATTCAAATATGTATCCGCTCATGAG
ACAATAACCCTGATAAATGCTTCAATAATATTGAAAAAGGAAGAGTATGAGTATTCAACATTTCCGTGTC
GCCCTTATTCCCTTTTTTGCGGCATTTTGCCTTCCTGTTTTTGCTCACCCAGAAACGCTGGTGAAAGTAA
AAGATGCTGAAGATCAGTTGGGTGCACGAGTGGGTTACATCGAACTGGATCTCAACAGCGGTAAGATCCT
TGAGAGTTTTCGCCCCGAAGAACGTTTTCCAATGATGAGCACTTTTAAAGTTCTGCTATGTGGCGCGGTA
TTATCCCGTATTGACGCCGGGCAAGAGCAACTCGGTCGCCGCATACACTATTCTCAGAATGACTTGGTTG
AGTACTCACCAGTCACAGAAAAGCATCTTACGGATGGCATGACAGTAAGAGAATTATGCAGTGCTGCCAT
AACCATGAGTGATAACACTGCGGCCAACTTACTTCTGACAACGATCGGAGGACCGAAGGAGCTAACCGCT
TTTTTGCACAACATGGGGGATCATGTAACTCGCCTTGATCGTTGGGAACCGGAGCTGAATGAAGCCATAC
CAAACGACGAGCGTGACACCACGATGCCTGTAGCAATGGCAACAACGTTGCGCAAACTATTAACTGGCGA
ACTACTTACTCTAGCTTCCCGGCAACAATTAATAGACTGGATGGAGGCGGATAAAGTTGCAGGACCACTT
CTGCGCTCGGCCCTTCCGGCTGGCTGGTTTATTGCTGATAAATCTGGAGCCGGTGAGCGTGGGTCTCGCG
GTATCATTGCAGCACTGGGGCCAGATGGTAAGCCCTCCCGTATCGTAGTTATCTACACGACGGGGAGTCA
GGCAACTATGGATGAACGAAATAGACAGATCGCTGAGATAGGTGCCTCACTGATTAAGCATTGGTAACTG
TCAGACCAAGTTTACTCATATATACTTTAGATTGATTTAAAACTTCATTTTTAATTTAAAAGGATCTAGG
TGAAGATCCTTTTTGATAATCTCATGACCAAAATCCCTTAACGTGAGTTTTCGTTCCACTGAGCGTCAGA
CCCCGTAGAAAAGATCAAAGGATCTTCTTGAGATCCTTTTTTTCTGCGCGTAATCTGCTGCTTGCAAACA
AAAAAACCACCGCTACCAGCGGTGGTTTGTTTGCCGGATCAAGAGCTACCAACTCTTTTTCCGAAGGTAA
CTGGCTTCAGCAGAGCGCAGATACCAAATACTGTTCTTCTAGTGTAGCCGTAGTTAGGCCACCACTTCAA
GAACTCTGTAGCACCGCCTACATACCTCGCTCTGCTAATCCTGTTACCAGTGGCTGCTGCCAGTGGCGAT
AAGTCGTGTCTTACCGGGTTGGACTCAAGACGATAGTTACCGGATAAGGCGCAGCGGTCGGGCTGAACGG
GGGGTTCGTGCACACAGCCCAGCTTGGAGCGAACGACCTACACCGAACTGAGATACCTACAGCGTGAGCT
ATGAGAAAGCGCCACGCTTCCCGAAGGGAGAAAGGCGGACAGGTATCCGGTAAGCGGCAGGGTCGGAACA
GGAGAGCGCACGAGGGAGCTTCCAGGGGGAAACGCCTGGTATCTTTATAGTCCTGTCGGGTTTCGCCACC
TCTGACTTGAGCGTCGATTTTTGTGATGCTCGTCAGGGGGGCGGAGCCTATGGAAAAACGCCAGCAACGC
GGCCTTTTTACGGTTCCTGGCCTTTTGCTGGCCTTTTGCTCACATGTTCTTTCCTGCGTTATCCCCTGAT
TCTGTGGATAACCGTATTACCGCCTTTGAGTGAGCTGATACCGCTCGCCGCAGC
