>Addgene plasmid #74452 | Aiolos in Artichoke | addgene partial sequence | sequence record 142659 | SFFVpro-F 5'-CTTCTGCTTCCCGAGCTCTA-3'
TCGGCGCGCCAGTCCTCCGACAGACTGAGTCGGCCGGTCGAATCAAGCTTATCGATACCGTCGACTCCGG
AATAGCCACCATGGAAGATATACAAACAAATGCGGAACTGAAAAGCACTCAGGAGCAGTCTGTGCCCGCA
GAAAGTGCAGCGGTTTTGAATGACTACAGTTTAACCAAATCTCATGAAATGGAAAATGTGGACAGTGGAG
AAGGCCCAGCCAATGAAGATGAAGACATAGGAGATGATTCAATGAAAGTGAAAGATGAATACAGTGAAAG
AGATGAGAATGTTTTAAAGTCAGAACCCATGGGAAATGCAGAAGAGCCTGAAATCCCTTACAGCTATTCA
AGAGAATATAATGAATATGAAAACATTAAGTTGGAGAGACATGTTGTCTCATTCGATAGTAGCAGGCCAA
CCAGTGGAAAGATGAACTGCGATGTGTGTGGATTATCCTGCATCAGCTTCAATGTCTTAATGGTTCATAA
GCGAAGCCATACTGGTGAACGCCCATTCCAGTGTAATCAGTGTGGGGCATCTTTTACTCAGAAAGGTAAC
CTCCTCCGCCACATTAAACTGCACACAGGGGAAAAACCTTTTAAGTGTCACCTCTGCAACTATGCATGCC
AAAGAAGAGATGCGCTCACGGGGCATCTTAGGACACATTCTGTGGAGAAACCCTACAAATGTGAGTTTTG
TGGAAGGAGTTACAAGCAGAGAAGTTCCCTTGAGGAGCACAAGGAGCGCTGCCGTACATTTCTTCAGAGC
ACTGACCCAGGGGACACTGCAAGTGCGGAGGC
