>Addgene plasmid #74452 | Aiolos in Artichoke | addgene partial sequence | sequence record 142660 | EGFP-N 5'-CGTCGCCGTCCAGCTCGACCAG-3'
CCTTGCTCACAGCCTTAGCTGCAGCCTCCTTAGCTGCAGCTTCCTTTGCAGCAGCTTCAGCCTTCAGCAG
GGCTCTGTGTTCTCCTCTGGCTATGTGCGACGAGAACTCATACCGATCATGGCTTCGATATCCACACATG
TTACACTCGAAAGGGTCACGGAAGCCGTGGCAGCCCATGTGAATCGTGAACATCACATAGTCCAGGAAGA
GGACGCGGCAGTGGTCACACCGATACACATCCATCACCTCCCCTTCCTTGTTGATCACTTTGACGGAGTC
TCTTGGGCAGATGGGCGGGGGCTTGAGGAGTTCGTAAGAGCGGGGAACCTCCTTCAGAAGTGGCATCCCA
TTGCGGGCCCGAGACAGGACCATGTGATTTTGCTGATAGATGTGATTCTGGCGTTCTTCATGGTTGCTGT
CAGTGTCCGTGGAGTCGTGGCCACTATTGTTGGGAGAGAGGCCTCTCTCAGAAGGCACGCTCTTCTCTGG
AAGGTGGATGCTTTTCTTTTCCAGCTCTTGAGGGGCACCGTTTGACATCTCAGCCCGGGTGAGGGCTATG
GGATACATGCTGCTGATAACTGGAACCATCTCCGAGGTGGGAGCAGGCGGTGTCTGGACCAAGGGGCGCA
GGGCTTCGGCGCCAAGATAGCTGATGGCGTTATTGATGGCTTGGTCCATCATGCGGGTCTGTATGAGCTC
ACTCTCTTTCTCATACATGTAACTTGAATTATAGTTGACATCAAAGCAGTGGCGCTTCTCACCAATGAAT
TTCTGAGGCATTGAGCTTTTTCGTTTTGCCACAT
